>Addgene plasmid #184938 | pAAV-CAG-EBFP2-P2A-EGFP | addgene full sequence | sequence record 371196 | Addgene NGS Result
TATCTACGTAGCCATGCTCTAGGAAGAGTACCATTGACGTCAATAATGACGTATGTTCCCATAGTAACGC
CAATAGGGACTTTCCATTGACGTCAATGGGTGGAGTATTTACGGTAAACTGCCCACTTGGCAGTACATCA
AGTGTATCATATGCCAAGTACGCCCCCTATTGACGTCAATGACGGTAAATGGCCCGCCTGGCATTATGCC
CAGTACATGACCTTATGGGACTTTCCTACTTGGCAGTACATCTACGTATTAGTCATCGCTATTACCATGG
TCGAGGTGAGCCCCACGTTCTGCTTCACTCTCCCCATCTCCCCCCCCTCCCCACCCCCAATTTTGTATTT
ATTTATTTTTTAATTATTTTGTGCAGCGATGGGGGCGGGGGGGGGGGGGGGGCGCGCGCCRGGSGGGGSG
GGGSGGGGSGGGGGGGGGGGSGGGGSGRGGSGGRGAGGKGCGGCGGCAGCCAATCAGAGCGGCGCGCTCC
GAAAGTTTCCTTTTATGGCGAGGCGGCGGCGGCGGCGGCCCTATAAAAAGCGAAGCGCGCGGCGGGCGGG
AGTCGCTGCGCGCTGCCTTCGCCCCGTGCCCCGCTCCGCCGCCGCCTCGCGCCGCCCGCCCCGGCTCTGA
CTGACCGCGTTACTCCCACAGGTGAGCGGGCGGGACGGCCCTTCTCCTCCGGGCTGTAATTAGCGCTTGG
TTTAATGACGGCTTGTTTCTTTTCTGTGGCTGCGTGAAAGCCTTGAGGGGCTCCGGGAGGGCCCTTTGTG
CGGGGGGAGCGGCTCGGGGCTGTCCGCGGGGGGACGGCTGCCTTCGGGGGGGACGGGGCAGGGCGGGGTT
CGGCTTCTGGCGTGTGACCGGCGGCTCTAGAGCCTCTGCTAACCATGTTCATGCCTTCTTCTTTTTCCTA
CAGCTCCTGGGCAACGTGCTGGTTATTGTGCTGTCTCATCATTTTGGCAAAGAATTGGATCCGGTACCGC
CACCATGGTGAGCAAGGGCGAGGAGCTGTTCACCGGGGTGGTGCCCATCCTGGTCGAGCTGGACGGCGAC
GTAAACGGCCACAAGTTCAGCGTGAGGGGCGAGGGCGAGGGCGATGCCACCAACGGCAAGCTGACCCTGA
AGTTCATCTGCACCACCGGCAAGCTGCCCGTGCCCTGGCCCACCCTCGTGACCACCCTGAGCCACGGCGT
GCAGTGCTTCGCCCGCTACCCCGACCACATGAAGCAGCACGACTTCTTCAAGTCCGCCATGCCCGAAGGC
TACGTCCAGGAGCGCACCATCTTCTTCAAGGACGACGGCACCTACAAGACCCGCGCCGAGGTGAAGTTCG
AGGGCGACACCCTGGTGAACCGCATCGAGCTGAAGGGCGTCGACTTCAAGGAGGACGGCAACATCCTGGG
GCACAAGCTGGAGTACAACTTCAACAGCCACAACATCTATATCATGGCCGTCAAGCAGAAGAACGGCATC
AAGGTGAACTTCAAGATCCGCCACAACGTGGAGGACGGCAGCGTGCAGCTCGCCGACCACTACCAGCAGA
ACACCCCCATCGGCGACGGCCCCGTGCTGCTGCCCGACAGCCACTACCTGAGCACCCAGTCCGTGCTGAG
CAAAGACCCCAACGAGAAGCGCGATCACATGGTCCTGCTGGAGTTCCGCACCGCCGCCGGGATCACTCTC
GGCATGGACGAGCTGTACAAGCGACCGGTTCACGTGGGAAGTGGGGCTACAAACTTCTCACTGCTGAAAC
AGGCCGGGGATGTGGAGGAAAACCCAGGACCACACGTGACTAGTGTGAGCAAGGGCGAGGAGCTGTTCAC
CGGGGTGGTGCCCATCCTGGTCGAGCTGGACGGCGACGTAAACGGCCACAAGTTCAGCGTGTCCGGCGAG
GGCGAGGGCGATGCCACCTACGGCAAGCTGACCCTGAAGTTCATCTGCACCACCGGCAAGCTGCCCGTGC
CCTGGCCCACCCTCGTGACCACCCTGACCTACGGCGTGCAGTGCTTCAGCCGCTACCCCGACCACATGAA
GCAGCACGACTTCTTCAAGTCCGCCATGCCCGAAGGCTACGTCCAGGAGCGCACCATCTTCTTCAAGGAC
GACGGCAACTACAAGACCCGCGCCGAGGTGAAGTTCGAGGGCGACACCCTGGTGAACCGCATCGAGCTGA
AGGGCATCGACTTCAAGGAGGACGGCAACATCCTGGGGCACAAGCTGGAGTACAACTACAACAGCCACAA
CGTCTATATCATGGCCGACAAGCAGAAGAACGGCATCAAGGTGAACTTCAAGATCCGCCACAACATCGAG
GACGGCAGCGTGCAGCTCGCCGACCACTACCAGCAGAACACCCCCATCGGCGACGGCCCCGTGCTGCTGC
CCGACAACCACTACCTGAGCACCCAGTCCGCCCTGAGCAAAGACCCCAACGAGAAGCGCGATCACATGGT
CCTGCTGGAGTTCGTGACCGCCGCCGGGATCACTCTCGGCATGGACGAGCTGTACAAGTAAGAATTCGAT
ATCAAGCTTATCGATAATCAACCTCTGGATTACAAAATTTGTGAAAGATTGACTGGTATTCTTAACTATG
TTGCTCCTTTTACGCTATGTGGATACGCTGCTTTAATGCCTTTGTATCATGCTATTGCTTCCCGTATGGC
TTTCATTTTCTCCTCCTTGTATAAATCCTGGTTGCTGTCTCTTTATGAGGAGTTGTGGCCCGTTGTCAGG
CAACGTGGCGTGGTGTGCACTGTGTTTGCTGACGCAACCCCCACTGGTTGGGGCATTGCCACCACCTGTC
AGCTCCTTTCCGGGACTTTCGCTTTCCCCCTCCCTATTGCCACGGCGGAACTCATCGCCGCCTGCCTTGC
CCGCTGCTGGACAGGGGCTCGGCTGTTGGGCACTGACAATTCCGTGGTGTTGTCGGGGAAATCATCGTCC
TTTCCTTGGCTGCTCGCCTGTGTTGCCACCTGGATTCTGCGCGGGACGTCCTTCTGCTACGTCCCTTCGG
CCCTCAATCCAGCGGACCTTCCTTCCCGCGGCCTGCTGCCGGCTCTGCGGCCTCTTCCGCGTCTTCGCCT
TCGCCCTCAGACGAGTCGGATCTCCCTTTGGGCCGCCTCCCCGCATCGATACCGTCGACCCGGGCGGCCG
CTTCGAGCAGACATGATAAGATACATTGATGAGTTTGGACAAACCACAACTAGAATGCAGTGAAAAAAAT
GCTTTATTTGTGAAATTTGTGATGCTATTGCTTTATTTGTAACCATTATAAGCTGCAATAAACAAGTTAA
CAACAACAATTGCATTCATTTTATGTTTCAGGTTCAGGGGGAGATGTGGGAGGTTTTTTAAAGCAAGTAA
AACCTCTACAAATGTGGTAAAATCGATAAGGATCTTCCTAGAGCATGGCTACGTAGATAAGTAGCATGGC
GGGTTAATCATTAACTACAAGGAACCCCTAGTGATGGAGTTGGCCACTCCCTCTCTGCGCGCTCGCTCGC
TCACTGAGGCCGGGCGACCAAAGGTCGCCCGACGCCCGGGCTTTGCCCGGGCGGCCTCAGTGAGCGAGCG
AGCGCGCAGCTGCATTAATGAATCGGCCAACGCGCGGGGAGAGGCGGTTTGCGTATTGGGCGCTCTTCCG
CTTCCTCGCTCACTGACTCGCTGCGCTCGGTCGTTCGGCTGCGGCGAGCGGTATCAGCTCACTCAAAGGC
GGTAATACGGTTATCCACAGAATCAGGGGATAACGCAGGAAAGAACATGTGAGCAAAAGGCCAGCAAAAG
GCCAGGAACCGTAAAAAGGCCGCGTTGCTGGCGTTTTTCCATAGGCTCCGCCCCCCTGACGAGCATCACA
AAAATCGACGCTCAAGTCAGAGGTGGCGAAACCCGACAGGACTATAAAGATACCAGGCGTTTCCCCCTGG
AAGCTCCCTCGTGCGCTCTCCTGTTCCGACCCTGCCGCTTACCGGATACCTGTCCGCCTTTCTCCCTTCG
GGAAGCGTGGCGCTTTCTCATAGCTCACGCTGTAGGTATCTCAGTTCGGTGTAGGTCGTTCGCTCCAAGC
TGGGCTGTGTGCACGAACCCCCCGTTCAGCCCGACCGCTGCGCCTTATCCGGTAACTATCGTCTTGAGTC
CAACCCGGTAAGACACGACTTATCGCCACTGGCAGCAGCCACTGGTAACAGGATTAGCAGAGCGAGGTAT
GTAGGCGGTGCTACAGAGTTCTTGAAGTGGTGGCCTAACTACGGCTACACTAGAAGAACAGTATTTGGTA
TCTGCGCTCTGCTGAAGCCAGTTACCTTCGGAAAAAGAGTTGGTAGCTCTTGATCCGGCAAACAAACCAC
CGCTGGTAGCGGTGGTTTTTTTGTTTGCAAGCAGCAGATTACGCGCAGAAAAAAAGGATCTCAAGAAGAT
CCTTTGATCTTTTCTACGGGGTCTGACGCTCAGTGGAACGAAAACTCACGTTAAGGGATTTTGGTCATGA
GATTATCAAAAAGGATCTTCACCTAGATCCTTTTAAATTAAAAATGAAGTTTTAAATCAATCTAAAGTAT
ATATGAGTAAACTTGGTCTGACAGTTACCAATGCTTAATCAGTGAGGCACCTATCTCAGCGATCTGTCTA
TTTCGTTCATCCATAGTTGCCTGACTCCCCGTCGTGTAGATAACTACGATACGGGAGGGCTTACCATCTG
GCCCCAGTGCTGCAATGATACCGCGAGACCCACGCTCACCGGCTCCAGATTTATCAGCAATAAACCAGCC
AGCCGGAAGGGCCGAGCGCAGAAGTGGTCCTGCAACTTTATCCGCCTCCATCCAGTCTATTAATTGTTGC
CGGGAAGCTAGAGTAAGTAGTTCGCCAGTTAATAGTTTGCGCAACGTTGTTGCCATTGCTACAGGCATCG
TGGTGTCACGCTCGTCGTTTGGTATGGCTTCATTCAGCTCCGGTTCCCAACGATCAAGGCGAGTTACATG
ATCCCCCATGTTGTGCAAAAAAGCGGTTAGCTCCTTCGGTCCTCCGATCGTTGTCAGAAGTAAGTTGGCC
GCAGTGTTATCACTCATGGTTATGGCAGCACTGCATAATTCTCTTACTGTCATGCCATCCGTAAGATGCT
TTTCTGTGACTGGTGAGTACTCAACCAAGTCATTCTGAGAATAGTGTATGCGGCGACCGAGTTGCTCTTG
CCCGGCGTCAATACGGGATAATACCGCGCCACATAGCAGAACTTTAAAAGTGCTCATCATTGGAAAACGT
TCTTCGGGGCGAAAACTCTCAAGGATCTTACCGCTGTTGAGATCCAGTTCGATGTAACCCACTCGTGCAC
CCAACTGATCTTCAGCATCTTTTACTTTCACCAGCGTTTCTGGGTGAGCAAAAACAGGAAGGCAAAATGC
CGCAAAAAAGGGAATAAGGGCGACACGGAAATGTTGAATACTCATACTCTTCCTTTTTCAATATTATTGA
AGCATTTATCAGGGTTATTGTCTCATGAGCGGATACATATTTGAATGTATTTAGAAAAATAAACAAATAG
GGGTTCCGCGCACATTTCCCCGAAAAGTGCCACCTAAATTGTAAGCGTTAATATTTTGTTAAAATTCGCG
TTAAATTTTTGTTAAATCAGCTCATTTTTTAACCAATAGGCCGAAATCGGCAAAATCCCTTATAAATCAA
AAGAATAGACCGAGATAGGGT
[37 nt withheld, positions 5692-5728]
AAAGAACGTGGACTCCAACGTCAAAGG
[49 nt withheld, positions 5756-5804]
T
[91 nt withheld, positions 5806-5896]
G
[124 nt withheld, positions 5898-6021]
CCCATTCGCCATTCAGGCTGCGCAACTGTTGGGAAGGGCGATCGGTGCGGGCCTCTTCGCTATTACGCCA
GCTGCGCGCTCGCTCGCTCACTGAGGCCGCCCGGGCAAAGCCCGGGCGTCGGGCGACCTTTGGTCGCCCG
GCCTCAGTGAGCGAGCGAGCGCGCAGAGAGGGAGTGGCCAACTCCATCACTAGGGGTTCCTTGTAGTTAA
TGATTAACCCGCCATGCTACT
Features (pLannotate 1.2.2; 19 found; start..end, strand, type, name):
     31..279     +  enhancer       CMV enhancer (fragment): human cytomegalovirus immediate early enhancer
    281..558     +  promoter       chicken β-actin promoter: No description available
    559..694     +  intron         hybrid intron (fragment): hybrid between chicken β-actin (CBA) and minute virus of mice (MMV) introns (Gray et al., 2011)
    783..913     +  intron         chimeric intron (fragment): chimera between introns from chicken β-actin and rabbit β-globin
    911..973     +  CDS            HBB (fragment): HBB_LEPEU - Experimental evidence at protein level: Swiss-Prot protein existence level 1. Involved in oxygen transport from the lung to the various peripheral tissues. From Lepus europaeus (European hare).
    985..1701    +  CDS            EBFP2: EBFP2 is a basic (constitutively fluorescent) blue fluorescent protein published in 2007, derived from Aequorea victoria. It is reported to be a rapidly-maturing monomer with moderate acid sensitivity.
   1795..2511    +  CDS            EGFP: the original enhanced GFP (Yang et al., 1996) mammalian codon-optimized
   2512..2536    +  misc_feature   MCS (fragment): pBluescript multiple cloning site
   2536..3124    +  misc_feature   WPRE: woodchuck hepatitis virus posttranscriptional regulatory element
   3167..3288    -  polyA_signal   SV40 poly(A) signal: SV40 polyadenylation signal
   3311..3379    -  CDS            large T antigen (fragment): large T antigen from SV40 (simian virus 40)
   3450..3583    +  repeat_region  AAV2 ITR: inverted terminal repeat of adeno-associated virus serotype 2 inverted
   3577..3633    -  CDS            lacI (fragment): lac repressor; lacI; The lac repressor binds to the lac operator to inhibit transcription in E. coli. This inhibition can be relieved by adding lactose or isopropyl-β-D-thiogalactopyranoside (IPTG).
   3816..4404    -  rep_origin     ori: high-copy-number ColE1/pMB1/pBR322/pUC origin of replication
   4575..5435    -  CDS            AmpR: β-lactamase; bla; confers resistance to ampicillin, carbenicillin, and related antibiotics
   5436..5540    -  promoter       AmpR promoter: bla
   5593..6021    -  rep_origin     f1 ori (sequence partly withheld): f1 bacteriophage origin of replication; arrow indicates direction of (+) strand synthesis
   6026..6095    -  CDS            lacZα (fragment): LacZα fragment of β-galactosidase; lacZ fragment
   6090..6222    -  repeat_region  AAV2 ITR (fragment): inverted terminal repeat of adeno-associated virus serotype 2 inverted
