[The description below was written by a language model from this plasmid's Addgene catalogue record and pLannotate feature annotations shown in this document.]
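Description:
pAAV-CAG-EBFP2-P2A-EGFP is an AAV transfer plasmid that also serves as a mammalian expression vector, built on the pAAV-CAG-EGFP-WPRE backbone and totalling about 6.25 kb. It is propagated in E. coli through a high-copy ColE1/pUC-type origin and selected with ampicillin via the β-lactamase gene. An f1 phage origin is also present, and short lacZα, lacI and SV40 large T fragments in the annotation are backbone remnants rather than functional genes. Two AAV2 inverted terminal repeats (one annotated as a fragment) flank the expression cassette. They provide the cis signals needed for replication and packaging of the intervening DNA into recombinant AAV particles when rep, cap and helper functions are supplied in trans.

The payload is a synthetic bicistronic reading frame of roughly 1.5 kb, inserted by Gibson assembly and driven by the CAG promoter. The feature table shows CAG as a CMV immediate-early enhancer fragment, the chicken β-actin promoter and chimeric β-actin/β-globin intron sequence. EBFP2, a monomeric blue fluorescent protein derived from Aequorea victoria, comes first, followed by EGFP. The gap between the two annotated coding regions corresponds to the P2A self-cleaving peptide named in the insert, although the table does not annotate it separately. Ribosomal skipping at P2A yields the two proteins from one transcript in near-equimolar amounts, so green fluorescence can act as an internal expression reference for the blue signal. A WPRE downstream enhances transcript stability and expression, and an SV40 polyadenylation signal is annotated after it, on the opposite strand in this table. According to the record, the plasmid expresses EBFP2 and EGFP in mammalian cells and belongs to a dual-expression system for optimizing blue fluorescent proteins.
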