Addgene plasmid #184938: pAAV-CAG-EBFP2-P2A-EGFP
Purpose: Expresses blue fluorescent protein EBFP2 and EGFP in mammalian cells
Depositing lab: Kiryl Piatkevich. Depositing organization: Westlake University. Publication: Dual-expression system for blue fluorescent protein optimization. Papadaki S, Wang X, Wang Y, Zhang H, Jia S, Liu S, Yang M, Zhang D, Jia JM, Koster RW, Namikawa K, Piatkevich KD. Sci Rep. 2022 Jun 17;12(1):10190. doi: 10.1038/s41598-022-13214-0. PubMed 35715437.
Backbone
  Vector backbone: pAAV-CAG-EGFP-WPRE
  Backbone size w/o insert (bp): 4723
  Total vector size (bp): 6250
  Vector type: Mammalian Expression, AAV
Growth in bacteria
  Bacterial resistance: Ampicillin, 100 μg/mL
  Growth temperature: 37°C
  Growth strain: NEB Stable
  Copy number: High Copy
Gene/Insert
  Gene/Insert name: EBFP2-P2A-EGFP
  Species: Synthetic
  Insert size (bp): 1527
  Promoter: CAG
  Cloning method: Gibson Cloning
  Sequencing primers: 5′ CAAAGAATTGGATCCGGTACCGCCACCatggtgagcaagggcgaggag; 3′ CCACTTCCCACGTGAACCGGTCGcttgtacagctcgtccatgcc
Terms and licenses: Academic/Nonprofit Terms; Industry Terms: Not Available to Industry
How to cite: pAAV-CAG-EBFP2-P2A-EGFP was a gift from Kiryl Piatkevich (Addgene plasmid # 184938 ; http://n2t.net/addgene:184938 ; RRID:Addgene_184938)
